>Addgene plasmid #22607 | Flag-HA-USPL1 | addgene full sequence | sequence record 313932 | Addgene NGS Result
GACATTGATTATTGACTAGTTATTAATAGTAATCAATTACGGGGTCATTAGTTCATAGCCCATATATGGA
GTTCCGCGTTACATAACTTACGGTAAATGGCCCGCCTGGCTGACCGCCCAACGACCCCCGCCCATTGACG
TCAATAATGACGTATGTTCCCATAGTAACGCCAATAGGGACTTTCCATTGACGTCAATGGGTGGAGTATT
TACGGTAAACTGCCCACTTGGCAGTACATCAAGTGTATCATATGCCAAGTACGCCCCCTATTGACGTCAA
TGACGGTAAATGGCCCGCCTGGCATTATGCCCAGTACATGACCTTATGGGACTTTCCTACTTGGCAGTAC
ATCTACGTATTAGTCATCGCTATTACCATGGTGATGCGGTTTTGGCAGTACATCAATGGGCGTGGATAGC
GGTTTGACTCACGGGGATTTCCAAGTCTCCACCCCATTGACGTCAATGGGAGTTTGTTTTGGCACCAAAA
TCAACGGGACTTTCCAAAATGTCGTAACAACTCCGCCCCATTGACGCAAATGGGCGGTAGGCGTGTACGG
TGGGAGGTCTATATAAGCAGAGCTCTCCCTATCAGTGATAGAGATCTCCCTATCAGTGATAGAGATCGTC
GACGAGCTCGTTTAGTGAACCGTCAGATCGCCTGGAGACGCCATCCACGCTGTTTTGACCTCCATAGAAG
ACACCGGGACCGATCCAGCCTCCGGGGATCTGCCACCATGGACTACAAGGATGACGATGACAAGCTCGAT
GGAGGATACCCATACGATGTTCCAGATTACGCTGCTCGAGGTTATCAAACAAGTTTGTACAAAAAAGTTG
GCATGGATTCTCCGAAGATTGGAAATGGTTTGCCAGTGATTGGACCAGGGACTGATATAGGGATATCTTC
ACTCCACATGGTGGGGTATTTGGGAAAAAATTTTGATTCAGCTAAAGTTCCATCAGATGAGTATTGCCCT
GCTTGTAGAGAGAAGGGAAAGTTAAAAGCCTTAAAGACTTACCGAATTAGTTTTCAAGAATCTATCTTTT
TGTGTGAGGATCTGCAGTGCATCTATCCTTTGGGCTCTAAATCACTTAATAACCTAATTTCTCCTGATTT
GGAAGAATGTCACACTCCACATAAGCCTCAGAAAAGGAAGAGCTTAGAAAGCAGCTATAAGGATTCACTT
CTTTTAGCAAATTCCAAAAAGACTAGAAATTATATTGCTATTGACGGTGGAAAAGTTTTGAACAGCAAAC
ATAATGGAGAAGTATATGACGAAACCTCGTCAAACTTACCTGATAGTAGTGGTCAACAGAATCCAATTAG
GACAGCTGATTCCTTGGAGCGGAATGAGATTTTGGAAGCTGATACTGTTGACATGGCTACTACAAAAGAT
CCTGCTACAGTTGATGTCTCTGGAACTGGCAGACCTTCCCCTCAAAATGAAGGATGTACATCTAAACTGG
AAATGCCACTGGAGAGCAAATGTACATCATTTCCCCAGGCTTTATGTGTCCAGTGGAAAAATGCTTATGC
TCTCTGTTGGTTAGACTGTATCCTGTCAGCTTTGGTGCACTCGGAAGAGTTAAAGAACACCGTGACTGGA
CTGTGCTCGAAGGAGGAATCTATATTCTGGCGGTTGCTTACAAAATATAATCAAGCAAATACACTTCTAT
ATACCAGTCAATTGAGTGGTGTTAAAGATGGAGATTGTAAAAAACTTACCTCAGAAATATTTGCAGAGAT
AGAGACCTGTCTGAATGAAGTTAGAGATGAAATTTTTATTAGCCTTCAGCCCCAGCTTAGATGCACATTA
GGTGATATGGAAAGCCCTGTGTTTGCATTTCCCCTGCTCTTAAAACTAGAAACCCACATTGAAAAGCTCT
TCCTATATTCTTTTTCTTGGGACTTTGAATGTTCGCAGTGTGGACACCAATATCAAAACAGGCATATGAA
GAGTCTGGTCACCTTTACAAATGTCATCCCTGAGTGGCACCCACTTAATGCTGCCCATTTTGGTCCATGT
AACAATTGCAACAGTAAATCACAAATAAGAAAAATGGTATTAGAAAAAGTATCTCCCATATTCATGTTGC
ACTTTGTAGAAGGCTTACCACAGAATGACTTGCAGCACTATGCATTTCATTTTGAAGGCTGTCTTTATCA
GATAACTTCTGTAATTCAGTATCGAGCAAATAATCATTTTATAACATGGATTTTAGATGCTGATGGAAGT
TGGCTGGAATGTGATGACTTAAAAGGCCCATGTTCTGAAAGGCACAAGAAATTTGAAGTTCCTGCTTCAG
AGATACATATTGTTATTTGGGAAAGAAAAATATCCCAAGTGACAGATAAAGAAGCTGCCTGCCTTCCACT
TAAAAAGACTAATGACCAACACGCTCTCAGTAATGAGAAACCAGTATCTTTAACATCGTGTTCTGTGGGT
GATGCTGCCTCAGCTGAAACAGCCTCAGTAACTCACCCTAAAGATATATCAGTTGCCCCTCGTACTCTTT
CACAGGACACAGCTGTAACTCATGGAGATCATTTACTTTCAGGTCCAAAAGGTTTGGTTGACAATATTTT
ACCTCTGACACTTGAAGAAACTATCCAGAAAACAGCCTCAGTTTCACAGTTAAATTCTGAAGCTTTCCTG
TTAGAAAATAAACCTGTAGCAGAAAATACAGGAATTCTCAAAACCAATACTTTGCTATCACAAGAATCAC
TAATGGCTTCTTCAGTATCAGCTCCATGTAATGAAAAGCTTATTCAAGACCAATTTGTGGACATAAGTTT
TCCATCCCAAGTTGTAAATACAAACATGCAGTCAGTACAGCTGAATACAGAAGATACTGTAAATACTAAA
TCTGTGAATAATACTGATGCTACTGGTCTTATACAGGGAGTGAAGTCAGTAGAAATTGAGAAGGACGCTC
AGTTAAAACAATTCCTTACACCAAAAACTGAACAATTAAAACCAGAACGTGTCACATCTCAGGTATCTAA
TTTGAAGAAAAAAGAAACTACAGCAGATTCTCAAACCACAACATCTAAGTCATTACAGAATCAGTCTCTG
AAAGAAAATCAGAAGAAGCCATTTGTGGGAAGTTGGGTTAAAGGCTTAATAAGCAGGGGTGCTTCTTTTA
TGCCACTCTGTGTTTCAGCTCATAATAGAAACACTATAACTGATTTACAACCTTCAGTTAAAGGGGTAAA
TAATTTTGGTGGCTTTAAAACTAAAGGTATAAACCAGAAGGCCAGCCACGTATCCAAGAAAGCTCGTAAG
AGTGCAAGTAAGCCTCCTCCCATCAGTAAGCCACCAGCAGGCCCTCCATCGTCTAATGGCACAGCTGCCC
ACCCACATGCTCATGCTGCTTCAGAAGTTTTGGAAAAGTCTGGAAGCACCTCATGTGGAGCTCAACTCAA
CCACAGTTCTTATGGGAATGGTATTTCTTCAGCAAACCATGAAGACTTGGTGGAAGGTCAGATTCATAAA
CTTCGTCTAAAACTTCGTAAAAAGCTAAAGGCAGAAAAGAAGAAATTAGCTGCTCTTATGTCTTCCCCGC
AAAGCAGAACAGTTCGAAGTGAAAATCTAGAACAGGTGCCCCAGGATGGGTCTCCAAATGATTGTGAATC
AATAGAGGACTTGTTAAATGAGCTACCATATCCAATTGATATTGCCAGTGAGTCTGCATGCACCACTGTT
CCTGGTGTTTCCCTGTACAGTAGTCAAACTCATGAAGAAATTTTAGCGGAATTATTGTCTCCTACACCTG
TTTCAACAGAGCTGTCAGAAAATGGGGAAGGTGACTTTAGGTATTTGGGAATGGGAGATAGTCATATCCC
ACCACCAGTACCAAGTGAATTCAATGATGTTTCCCAGAACACACATCTGAGACAGGACCATAATTATTGT
AGCCCCACCAAGAAAAATCCATGTGAAGTTCAGCCAGACTCTCTGACAAATAATGCCTGCGTTAGAACAT
TAAACTTGGAGAGTCCGATGAAGACTGATATTTTCGATGAGTTTTTTTCCTCCTCAGCATTAAATGCTTT
AGCAAATGACACATTAGACCTACCTCATTTCGATGAATATCTGTTTGAGAATTATTGACCAACTTTCTTG
TACAAAGTGGTTCGATAACGAATTCTACCGGGTAGGGGAGGCGCTTTTCCCAAGGCAGTCTGGAGCATGC
GCTTTAGCAGCCCCGCTGGGCACTTGGCGCTACACAAGTGGCCTCTGGCCTCGCACACATTCCACATCCA
CCGGTAGGCGCCAACCGGCTCCGTTCTTTGGTGGCCCCTTCGCGCCACCTTCTACTCCTCCCCTAGTCAG
GAAGTTCCCCCCCGCCCCGCAGCTCGCGTCGTGCAGGACGTGACAAATGGAAGTAGCACGTCTCACTAGT
CTCGTGCAGATGGACAGCACCGCTGAGCAATGGAAGCGGGTAGGCCTTTGGGGCAGCGGCCAATAGCAGC
TTTGCTCCTTCGCTTTCTGGGCTCAGAGGCTGGGAAGGGGTGGGTCCGGGGGCGGGCTCAGGGGCGGGCT
CAGGGGCGGGGCGGGCGCCCGAAGGTCCTCCGGAGGCCCGGCATTCTGCACGCTTCAAAAGCGCACGTCT
GCCGCGCTGTTCTCCTCTTCCTCATCTCCGGGCCTTTCGACCTGCAGCCCAAGCTTACCATGACCGAGTA
CAAGCCCACGGTGCGCCTCGCCACCCGCGACGACGTCCCCAGGGCCGTACGCACCCTCGCCGCCGCGTTC
GCCGACTACCCCGCCACGCGCCACACCGTCGATCCGGACCGCCACATCGAGCGGGTCACCGAGCTGCAAG
AACTCTTCCTCACGCGCGTCGGGCTCGACATCGGCAAGGTGTGGGTCGCGGACGACGGCGCCGCGGTGGC
GGTCTGGACCACGCCGGAGAGCGTCGAAGCGGGGGCGGTGTTCGCCGAGATCGGCCCGCGCATGGCCGAG
TTGAGCGGTTCCCGGCTGGCCGCGCAGCAACAGATGGAAGGCCTCCTGGCGCCGCACCGGCCCAAGGAGC
CCGCGTGGTTCCTGGCCACCGTCGGCGTCTCGCCCGACCACCAGGGCAAGGGTCTGGGCAGCGCCGTCGT
GCTCCCCGGAGTGGAGGCGGCCGAGCGCGCCGGGGTGCCCGCCTTCCTGGAGACCTCCGCGCCCCGCAAC
CTCCCCTTCTACGAGCGGCTCGGCTTCACCGTCACCGCCGACGTCGAGGTGCCCGAAGGACCGCGCACCT
GGTGCATGACCCGCAAGCCCGGTGCCTGACGCCCGCCCCACGACCCGCAGCGCCCGACCGAAAGGAGCGC
ACGACCCCATGCATCGATAAAATAAAAGATTTTATTTAGTCTCCAGAAAAAGGGGGGAATGAAAGACCCC
ACCTGTAGGTTTGGCAAGCTAGAGAACCATCAGATGTTTCCAGGGTGCCCCAAGGACCTGAAATGACCCT
GTGCCTTATTTGAACTAACCAATCAGTTCGCTTCTCGCTTCTGTTCGCGCGCTTCTGCTCCCCGAGCTCA
ATAAAAGAGCCCACAACCCCTCACTCGGCGCGCCAGTCCTCCGATAGACTGCGTCGCCCGGGTACCCGTG
TATCCAATAAACCCTCTTGCAGTTGCATCCGACTTGTGGTCTCGCTGTTCCTTGGGAGGGTCTCCTCTGA
GTGATTGACTACCCGTCAGCGGGGGTCTTTCATGGGTAACAGTTTCTTGAAGTTGGAGAACAACATTCTG
AGGGTAGGAGTCGAATATTAAGTAATCCTGACTCAATTAGCCACTGTTTTGAATCCACATACTCCAATAC
TCCTGAAATAGTTCATTATGGACAGCGCAGAAAGAGCTGGGGAGAATTGTGAAATTGTTATCCGCTCACA
ATTCCACACAACATACGAGCCGGAAGCATAAAGTGTAAAGCCTGGGGTGCCTAATGAGTGAGCTAACTCA
CATTAATTGCGTTGCGCTCACTGCCCGCTTTCCAGTCGGGAAACCTGTCGTGCCAGCTGCATTAATGAAT
CGGCCAACGCGCGGGGAGAGGCGGTTTGCGTATTGGGCGCTCTTCCGCTTCCTCGCTCACTGACTCGCTG
CGCTCGGTCGTTCGGCTGCGGCGAGCGGTATCAGCTCACTCAAAGGCGGTAATACGGTTATCCACAGAAT
CAGGGGATAACGCAGGAAAGAACATGTGAGCAAAAGGCCAGCAAAAGGCCAGGAACCGTAAAAAGGCCGC
GTTGCTGGCGTTTTTCCATAGGCTCCGCCCCCCTGACGAGCATCACAAAAATCGACGCTCAAGTCAGAGG
TGGCGAAACCCGACAGGACTATAAAGATACCAGGCGTTTCCCCCTGGAAGCTCCCTCGTGCGCTCTCCTG
TTCCGACCCTGCCGCTTACCGGATACCTGTCCGCCTTTCTCCCTTCGGGAAGCGTGGCGCTTTCTCATAG
CTCACGCTGTAGGTATCTCAGTTCGGTGTAGGTCGTTCGCTCCAAGCTGGGCTGTGTGCACGAACCCCCC
GTTCAGCCCGACCGCTGCGCCTTATCCGGTAACTATCGTCTTGAGTCCAACCCGGTAAGACACGACTTAT
CGCCACTGGCAGCAGCCACTGGTAACAGGATTAGCAGAGCGAGGTATGTAGGCGGTGCTACAGAGTTCTT
GAAGTGGTGGCCTAACTACGGCTACACTAGAAGAACAGTATTTGGTATCTGCGCTCTGCTGAAGCCAGTT
ACCTTCGGAAAAAGAGTTGGTAGCTCTTGATCCGGCAAACAAACCACCGCTGGTAGCGGTGGTTTTTTTG
TTTGCAAGCAGCAGATTACGCGCAGAAAAAAAGGATCTCAAGAAGATCCTTTGATCTTTTCTACGGGGTC
TGACGCTCAGTGGAACGAAAACTCACGTTAAGGGATTTTGGTCATGAGATTATCAAAAAGGATCTTCACC
TAGATCCTTTTAAATTAAAAATGAAGTTTTAAATCAATCTAAAGTATATATGAGTAAACTTGGTCTGACA
GTTACCAATGCTTAATCAGTGAGGCACCTATCTCAGCGATCTGTCTATTTCGTTCATCCATAGTTGCCTG
ACTCCCCGTCGTGTAGATAACTACGATACGGGAGGGCTTACCATCTGGCCCCAGTGCTGCAATGATACCG
CGAGACCCACGCTCACCGGCTCCAGATTTATCAGCAATAAACCAGCCAGCCGGAAGGGCCGAGCGCAGAA
GTGGTCCTGCAACTTTATCCGCCTCCATCCAGTCTATTAATTGTTGCCGGGAAGCTAGAGTAAGTAGTTC
GCCAGTTAATAGTTTGCGCAACGTTGTTGCCATTGCTACAGGCATCGTGGTGTCACGCTCGTCGTTTGGT
ATGGCTTCATTCAGCTCCGGTTCCCAACGATCAAGGCGAGTTACATGATCCCCCATGTTGTGCAAAAAAG
CGGTTAGCTCCTTCGGTCCTCCGATCGTTGTCAGAAGTAAGTTGGCCGCAGTGTTATCACTCATGGTTAT
GGCAGCACTGCATAATTCTCTTACTGTCATGCCATCCGTAAGATGCTTTTCTGTGACTGGTGAGTACTCA
ACCAAGTCATTCTGAGAATAGTGTATGCGGCGACCGAGTTGCTCTTGCCCGGCGTCAATACGGGATAATA
CCGCGCCACATAGCAGAACTTTAAAAGTGCTCATCATTGGAAAACGTTCTTCGGGGCGAAAACTCTCAAG
GATCTTACCGCTGTTGAGATCCAGTTCGATGTAACCCACTCGTGCACCCAACTGATCTTCAGCATCTTTT
ACTTTCACCAGCGTTTCTGGGTGAGCAAAAACAGGAAGGCAAAATGCCGCAAAAAAGGGAATAAGGGCGA
CACGGAAATGTTGAATACTCATACTCTTCCTTTTTCAATATTATTGAAGCATTTATCAGGGTTATTGTCT
CATGAGCGGATACATATTTGAATGTATTTAGAAAAATAAACAAATAGGGGTTCCGCGCACATTTCCCCGA
AAAGTGCCACCTGACGTCTAAGAAACCATTATTATCATGACATTAACCTATAAAAATAGGCGTATCACGA
GGCCCTTTCGTCTCGCGCGTTTCGGTGATGACGGTGAAAACCTCTGACACATGCAGCTCCCGGAGACGGT
CACAGCTTGTCTGTAAGCGGATGCCGGGAGCAGACAAGCCCGTCAGGGCGCGTCAGCGGGTGTTGGCGGG
TGTCGGGGCTGGCTTAACTATGCGGCATCAGAGCAGATTGTACTGAGAGTGCACCATATGCGGTGTGAAA
TACCGCACAGATGCGTAAGGAGAAAATACCGCATCAGGCGCCATTCGCCATTCAGGCTGCGCAACTGTTG
GGAAGGGCGATCGGTGCGGGCCTCTTCGCTATTACGCCAGCTGGCGAAAGGGGGATGTGCTGCAAGGCGA
TTAAGTTGGGTAACGCCAGGGTTTTCCCAGTCACGACGTTGTAAAACGACGGCGCAAGGAATGGTGCATG
CAAGGAGATGGCGCCCAACAGTCCCCCGGCCACGGGGCCTGCCACCATACCCACGCCGAAACAAGCGCTC
ATGAGCCCGAAGTGGCGAGCCCGATCTTCCCCATCGGTGATGTCGGCGATATAGGCGCCAGCAACCGCAC
CTGTGGCGCCGGTGATGCCGGCCACGATGCGTCCGGCGTAGAGGCGATTAGTCCAATTTGTTAAAGACAG
GATATCAGTGGTCCAGGCTCTAGTTTTGACTCAACAATATCACCAGCTGAAGCCTATAGAGTACGAGCCA
TAGATAAAATAAAAGATTTTATTTAGTCTCCAGAAAAAGGGGGGAATGAAAGACCCCACCTGTAGGTTTG
GCAAGCTAGCTTAAGTAACGCCATTTTGCAAGGCATGGAAAATACATAACTGAGAATAGAGAAGTTCAGA
TCAAGGTTAGGAACAGAGAGACAGCAGAATATGGGCCAAACAGGATATCTGTGGTAAGCAGTTCCTGCCC
CGGCTCAGGGCCAAGAACAGATGGTCCCCAGATGCGGTCCCGCCCTCAGCAGTTTCTAGAGAACCATCAG
ATGTTTCCAGGGTGCCCCAAGGACCTGAAATGACCCTGTGCCTTATTTGAACTAACCAATCAGTTCGCTT
CTCGCTTCTGTTCGCGCGCTTCTGCTCCCCGAGCTCAATAAAAGAGCCCACAACCCCTCACTCGGCGCGC
CAGTCCTCCGATAGACTGCGTCGCCCGGGTACCCGTATTCCCAATAAAGCCTCTTGCTGTTTGCATCCGA
ATCGTGGACTCGCTGATCCTTGGGAGGGTCTCCTCAGATTGATTGACTGCCCACCTCGGGGGTCTTTCAT
TTGGAGGTTCCACCGAGATTTGGAGACCCCTGCCCAGGGACCACCGACCCCCCCGCCGGGAGGTAAGCTG
GCCAGCGGTCGTTTCGTGTCTGTCTCTGTCTTTGTGCGTGTTTGTGCCGGCATCTAATGTTTGCGCCTGC
GTCTGTACTAGTTAGCTAACTAGCTCTGTATCTGGCGGACCCGTGGTGGAACTGACGAGTTCTGAACACC
CGGCCGCAACCCTGGGAGACGTCCCAGGGACTTTGGGGGCCGTTTTTGTGGCCCGACCTGAGGAAGGGAG
TCGATGTGGAATCCGACCCCGTCAGGATATGTGGTTCTGGTAGGAGACGAGAACCTAAAACAGTTCCCGC
CTCCGTCTGAATTTTTGCTTTCGGTTTGGAACCGAAGCCGCGCGTCTTGTCTGCTGCAGCGCTGCAGCAT
CGTTCTGTGTTGTCTCTGTCTGACTGTGTTTCTGTATTTGTCTGAAAATTAGGGCCAGACTGTTACCACT
CCCTTAAGTTTGACCTTAGGTCACTGGAAAGATGTCGAGCGGATCGCTCACAACCAGTCGGTAGATGTCA
AGAAGAGACGTTGGGTTACCTTCTGCTCTGCAGAATGGCCAACCTTTAACGTCGGATGGCCGCGAGACGG
CACCTTTAACCGAGACCTCATCACCCAGGTTAAGATCAAGGTCTTTTCACCTGGCCCGCATGGACACCCA
GACCAGGTCCCCTACATCGTGACCTGGGAAGCCTTGGCTTTTGACCCCCCTCCCTGGGTCAAGCCCTTTG
TACACCCTAAGCCTCCGCCTCCTCTTCCTCCATCCGCCCCGTCTCTCCCCCTTGAACCTCCTCGTTCGAC
CCCGCCTCGATCCTCCCTTTATCCAGCCCTCACTCCTTCTCTAGGCGCCGGAATTAGATCCTT
Features (pLannotate 1.2.2; 29 found; start..end, strand, type, name):
      1..380     +  enhancer       CMV enhancer: human cytomegalovirus immediate early enhancer
    381..584     +  promoter       CMV promoter: human cytomegalovirus (CMV) immediate early promoter
    586..605     +  promoter       PLtetO-1 promoter (fragment): modified phage lambda PL promoter with tet operator sites (Lutz and Bujard, 1997)
    607..626     +  promoter       PLtetO-1 promoter (fragment): modified phage lambda PL promoter with tet operator sites (Lutz and Bujard, 1997)
    634..667     +  promoter       TRE3GV promoter (fragment): 3rd-generation Tet-responsive promoter that can be activated by binding of Tet-On® 3G, optimized for retroviral and lentiviral vectors
    744..764     +  CDS            FLAG (fragment): FLAG® epitope tag, followed by an enterokinase cleavage site
    777..803     +  CDS            3xHA (fragment): three tandem HA epitope tags
    820..837     +  protein_bind   attB1 (fragment): mutant version of attB; core recombination site for the Gateway® BP reaction BP Clonase™
    843..4115    +  CDS            USPL1: USPL1_HUMAN - Also known as C13orf22, D13S106. Experimental evidence at protein level: Swiss-Prot protein existence level 1. SUMO-specific isopeptidase involved in protein desumoylation. Specifically binds SUMO proteins with a higher affinity for SUMO2 and SUMO3 which it cleaves more efficiently. Also able to process full- length SUMO proteins to their mature forms (PubMed:22878415). Plays a key role in RNA polymerase-II-mediated snRNA transcription in the Cajal bodies (PubMed:24413172). Is a component of complexes that can bind to U snRNA genes (PubMed:24413172). From Homo sapiens (Human).
   4123..4140    -  protein_bind   attB2 (fragment): mutant version of attB; core recombination site for the Gateway® BP reaction BP Clonase™
   4160..4659    +  promoter       PGK promoter: mouse phosphoglycerate kinase 1 promoter
   4680..5279    +  CDS            PuroR: puromycin N-acetyltransferase; pac from Streptomyces alboniger; confers resistance to puromycin
   5378..5412    +  LTR            3' LTR (ΔU3) (fragment): self-inactivating 3' long terminal repeat (LTR) from Moloney murine leukemia virus
   5409..5703    +  LTR            3' LTR (ΔU3) (fragment): self-inactivating 3' long terminal repeat (LTR) from Moloney murine leukemia virus
   5865..5881    -  protein_bind   lac operator: The lac repressor binds to the lac operator to inhibit transcription in E. coli. This inhibition can be relieved by adding lactose or isopropyl-β-D-thiogalactopyranoside (IPTG). lac repressor encoded by lacI
   5889..5919    -  promoter       lac promoter: promoter for the E. coli lac operon
   5934..5955    -  protein_bind   CAP binding site: CAP binding activates transcription in the presence of cAMP. E. coli catabolite activator protein
   5968..6060    -  CDS            lacI (fragment): lac repressor; lacI; The lac repressor binds to the lac operator to inhibit transcription in E. coli. This inhibition can be relieved by adding lactose or isopropyl-β-D-thiogalactopyranoside (IPTG).
   6243..6831    -  rep_origin     ori: high-copy-number ColE1/pMB1/pBR322/pUC origin of replication
   7002..7862    -  CDS            AmpR: β-lactamase; bla; confers resistance to ampicillin, carbenicillin, and related antibiotics
   7863..7967    -  promoter       AmpR promoter: bla
   8062..8097    +  CDS            rop (fragment): Rop protein, which maintains plasmids at low copy number; rop
   8199..8298    +  misc_feature   bom (fragment): basis of mobility region from pBR322
   8304..8453    -  CDS            lacZα (fragment): LacZα fragment of β-galactosidase; lacZ fragment
   8453..8654    -  CDS            TcR (fragment): tetracycline efflux protein; tet; confers resistance to tetracycline
   8655..8753    +  CDS            env (fragment): murine leukemia virus gPr80 envelope polyprotein precursor; env; proteolytically cleaved into gp70SU and p15TM subunits
   8795..9311    +  LTR            5' LTR: 5' long terminal repeat from murine embryonic stem cell virus
   9375..9716    +  misc_feature   MESV Ψ: packaging signal of murine embryonic stem cell virus
   9783..10199   +  CDS            gag (truncated): truncated Moloney murine leukemia virus (MMLV) gag gene lacking the start codon
