[The description below was written by a language model from this plasmid's Addgene catalogue record and pLannotate feature annotations shown in this document.]
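Description:
Flag-HA-USPL1 is a retroviral mammalian expression plasmid of about 10.2 kb carrying the wild-type human USPL1 (ubiquitin specific peptidase like 1) open reading frame. It was made by Gateway LR recombination into the destination vector pDEST_Tet_ON_CMV_N_FLAG_HA_PGK_puro. In bacteria it is maintained through a high-copy ColE1/pUC-type origin with ampicillin resistance (β-lactamase). Short lac, rop, bom, lacZα and tetracycline-resistance fragments in the annotation appear to be backbone remnants with no functional role.

The retroviral unit begins with a murine embryonic stem cell virus 5' LTR, the MESV Ψ packaging signal and a truncated MMLV gag segment, which together allow the transcript to be packaged into virions when packaging functions are supplied in trans. It ends in an annotated ΔU3 (self-inactivating) Moloney 3' LTR. Because the sequence record is numbered from the CMV enhancer, these 5' viral elements appear at the end of the circular map.

Within this unit, a CMV enhancer/promoter is followed by short matches to tet operator-containing promoters. These matches are consistent with the tetracycline-regulated design indicated by the backbone name, although the record does not describe how regulation is implemented or which regulator is required. Downstream are N-terminal FLAG and HA epitopes, an attB1 site, the USPL1 coding sequence and an attB2 site. A separate mouse PGK promoter drives puromycin N-acetyltransferase for selection of transduced cells.

USPL1 is annotated as a SUMO-specific isopeptidase with a role in snRNA transcription in Cajal bodies. The tandem FLAG-HA tag permits detection and affinity purification, and the associated publication concerns mapping the interaction landscape of human deubiquitinating enzymes. This suggests use in stable tagged-protein expression for interaction proteomics.
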