Addgene plasmid #22607: Flag-HA-USPL1
Depositing lab: Wade Harper. Depositing organization: Harvard Medical School. Publication: Defining the human deubiquitinating enzyme interaction landscape. Sowa ME, Bennett EJ, Gygi SP, Harper JW. Cell. 2009 Jul 23. 138(2):389-403. 10.1016/j.cell.2009.04.042 PubMed 19615732.
Backbone
  Vector backbone: pDEST_Tet_ON_CMV_N_FLAG_HA_PGK_puro
  Backbone manufacturer: Harper_Lab
  Vector type: Mammalian Expression, Retroviral
  Selectable markers: Puromycin
Growth in bacteria
  Bacterial resistance: Ampicillin, 100 μg/mL
  Growth temperature: 37°C
  Growth strain: DH5alpha
  Copy number: High Copy
Gene/Insert
  Gene/Insert name: USPL1 (alt names: ubiquitin specific peptidase like 1; C13orf22, D13S106E, DKFZp781K2286, FLJ32952, RP11-121O19.1, bA121O19.1)
  Species: H. sapiens (human)
  Mutation: None
  GenBank ID: NM_005800
  Entrez Gene: USPL1 (a.k.a. C13orf22, D13S106E, bA121O19.1)
  Tag / fusion protein: HA (N terminal on backbone); FLAG (N terminal on backbone)
  Cloning method: Gateway Cloning; 5′ cloning site GATEWAY_LR (unknown if destroyed); 3′ cloning site GATEWAY_LR (unknown if destroyed)
  Sequencing primers: 5′ CMV_forward
Terms and licenses: Academic/Nonprofit Terms; Industry Terms: Not Available to Industry
How to cite: Flag-HA-USPL1 was a gift from Wade Harper (Addgene plasmid # 22607 ; http://n2t.net/addgene:22607 ; RRID:Addgene_22607)
